>Addgene plasmid #50338 | pICH72400 | addgene full sequence | sequence record 497572 | Addgene NGS Result
TGGATGCCCGAGGCATAGACTGTACCCCAAAAAAAAACAGTCATAACAAGCCATGAAAACCGCCACTGCG
CCGTTACCACCGCTGCGTTCGGTCAAGGTTCTGGACCAGTTGCGTGAGCGCATACTCTTCCTTTTTCAAT
ATTATTGAAGCATTTATCAGGGTTATTGTCTCATGAGCGGATACATATTTGAATGTATTTAGAAAAATAA
ACAAATAGGGGTTCCGCGCACATTTCCCCGAAAAGTGCCACCTGACGTCTAAGAAACCATTATTATCATG
ACATTAACCTATAAAAATAGGCGTATCACGAGGCCCTTTCGTCCACTGAAGAGCCACTTCGTGGTCTCAA
GCGATCTTGAAAGAAATATAGTTTAAATATTTATTGATAAAATAACAAGTCAGGTATTATAGTCCAAGCA
AAAACATAAATTTATTGATGCAAGTTTAAATTCAGAAATATTTCAATAACTGATTATATCAGCTGGTACA
TTGCCGTAGATGAAAGACTGAGTGCGATATTATGTGTAATACATAAATTGATGATATAGCTAGCTGTCGA
CGGGGGATCAAGCTGAGACCACAGAGTGATTAATGAATCGGCCAACGCGCGGGGAGAGGCGGTTTGCGTA
TTGGGCGCTCTTCCGCTTCCTCGCTCACTGACTCGCTGCGCTCGGTCGTTCGGCTGCGGCGAGCGGTATC
AGCTCACTCAAAGGCGGTAATACGGTTATCCACAGAATCAGGGGATAACGCAGGAAAGAACATGTGAGCA
AAAGGCCAGCAAAAGGCCAGGAACCGTAAAAAGGCCGCGTTGCTGGCGTTTTTCCATAGGCTCCGCCCCC
CTGACGAGCATCACAAAAATCGACGCTCAAGTCAGAGGTGGCGAAACCCGACAGGACTATAAAGATACCA
GGCGTTTCCCCCTGGAAGCTCCCTCGTGCGCTCTCCTGTTCCGACCCTGCCGCTTACCGGATACCTGTCC
GCCTTTCTCCCTTCGGGAAGCGTGGCGCTTTCTCATAGCTCACGCTGTAGGTATCTCAGTTCGGTGTAGG
TCGTTCGCTCCAAGCTGGGCTGTGTGCACGAACCCCCCGTTCAGCCCGACCGCTGCGCCTTATCCGGTAA
CTATCGTCTTGAGTCCAACCCGGTAAGACACGACTTATCGCCACTGGCAGCAGCCACTGGTAACAGGATT
AGCAGAGCGAGGTATGTAGGCGGTGCTACAGAGTTCTTGAAGTGGTGGCCTAACTACGGCTACACTAGAA
GAACAGTATTTGGTATCTGCGCTCTGCTGAAGCCAGTTACCTTCGGAAAAAGAGTTGGTAGCTCTTGATC
CGGCAAACAAACCACCGCTGGTAGCGGTGGTTTTTTTGTTTGCAAGCAGCAGATTACGCGCAGAAAAAAA
GGATCTCAAGAAGATCCTTTGATCTTTTCTACGGGGTCTGACGCTCAGTGGAACGAAAACTCACGTTAAG
GGATTTTGGTCATGAGATTATCAAAAAGGATCTTCACCTAGATCCTTTTAAATTAAAAATGAAGTTTTAA
ATCAATCTAAAGTATATATGAGTAAACTTGGTCTGACAGTTATTTGCCGACTACCTTGGTGATCTCGCCT
TTTACGTAATGGACAAATTCTTCCAACTGATCTGCGCGCGAGGCCAAGCGATCTTCTTCTTGTCCAAGAT
AAGCCTGTCTAGCTTCAAGTATGACGGGCTGATACTGGGCCGGCAGGCGCTCCATTGCCCAGTCGGCAGC
GACATCCTTCGGCGCGATTTTGCCGGTTACTGCGCTGTACCAAATGCGGGACAACGTAAGCACTACATTT
CGCTCATCGCCAGCCCAGTCGGGCGGCGAGTTCCATAGCGTTAAGGTTTCATTTAGCGCCTCAAATAGAT
CCTGTTCAGGAACCGGATCAAAGAGTTCCTCCGCCGCTGGACCTACCAAGGCAACGCTATGTTCTCTTGC
TTTTGTCAGCAAGATAGCCAGATCAATGTCGATCGTGGCTGGCTCGAAGATACCTGCAAGAATGTCATTG
CGCTGCCATTCTCCAAATTGCAGTTCGCGCTTAGCTGGATAACGCCACGGAATGATGTCGTCGTGCACAA
CAATGGTGACTTCTACAGCGCGGAGAATCTCGCTCTCTCCAGGGGAAGCCGAAGTTTCCAAAAGGTCGTT
GATCAAAGCTCGCCGCGTTGTTTCATCAAGCCTTACGGTCACCGTAACCAGCAAATCAATATCGCTGTGT
GGCTTCAGGCCGCCATCCACTGCGGAGCCGTACAAATGTACGGCCAGCAACGTCGGTTCGAGATGGCGCT
CGATGACGCCAACTACCTCTGATAGTTGAGTCGATACTTCGGCGATCACCGCTTCCCTCATGATGTTTAA
CTTTGTTTTAGGGCGACTGCCCTGCTGCGTAACATCGTTGCTGCTCCATAACATCAAACATCGACCCACG
GCGTAACGCGCTTGCTGCT
Features (pLannotate 1.2.2; 7 found; start..end, strand, type, name):
     53..133     +  CDS            int (fragment): INT2_ECOLX - Protein inferred from homology: Swiss-Prot protein existence level 3. Putative integrase believed to be involved in the insertion of antibiotic resistance genes into plasmids and transposons. From Escherichia coli.
    124..228     -  promoter       AmpR promoter: bla
    354..554     -  terminator     gene 7 terminator: transcription terminator for octopine-type Ti plasmid gene 7
    589..638     -  CDS            lacI (fragment): lac repressor; lacI; The lac repressor binds to the lac operator to inhibit transcription in E. coli. This inhibition can be relieved by adding lactose or isopropyl-β-D-thiogalactopyranoside (IPTG).
    821..1409    -  rep_origin     ori: high-copy-number ColE1/pMB1/pBR322/pUC origin of replication
   1583..2371    -  CDS            aadA: S3AD_ECOLX - Experimental evidence at protein level: Swiss-Prot protein existence level 1. Mediates bacterial resistance to the antibiotics streptomycin and spectinomycin. From Escherichia coli.
   2378..2434    -  CDS            GmR (fragment): gentamycin acetyltransferase; aacC1; confers resistance to gentamycin
