[The description below was written by a language model from this plasmid's Addgene catalogue record and pLannotate feature annotations shown in this document.]
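Description:
pICH72400 is a small (about 2.5 kb) Level 0 part plasmid from a Golden Gate Modular Cloning (MoClo) toolbox for plants, built in the pICH41276 backbone. Although catalogued as a plant expression vector, it is not an expression construct on its own. It is a storage and donor plasmid for a single standardised part, maintained in E. coli through a high-copy ColE1/pUC-type origin and selected with spectinomycin via the aadA aminoglycoside adenylyltransferase gene. The feature table also lists short fragments annotated as an integrase, lacI, a gentamicin acetyltransferase and an AmpR promoter. These appear to be backbone remnants flanking the resistance cassette and cloning region rather than functional genes.

The payload is the 3' untranslated region and polyadenylation signal/terminator of gene 7 (Atug7) from the Agrobacterium tumefaciens octopine-type Ti plasmid, annotated as a roughly 200 bp terminator feature. Internal BsaI and BbsI (BpiI) recognition sites were removed by point mutation so that the part is compatible with Type IIS assembly. The fragment was inserted through BpiI sites that were destroyed in the process, and it can be released with BsaI. The record does not give the specific overhangs.

In use, BsaI digestion and ligation in a one-pot Golden Gate reaction combine this terminator module with promoter, 5' UTR, coding sequence and tag modules from the same toolkit. The result is a complete plant transcription unit, which can then be stacked into multigene constructs for plant transformation. It gives users an alternative terminator, which helps avoid repeating the same regulatory sequence within a multigene assembly.
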