Addgene plasmid #50338: pICH72400
Depositing lab: Sylvestre Marillonnet & Nicola Patron. Depositing organization: Leibniz Institute of Plant Biochemistry (IPB). Publication: A golden gate modular cloning toolbox for plants. Engler C, Youles M, Gruetzner R, Ehnert TM, Werner S, Jones JD, Patron NJ, Marillonnet S. ACS Synth Biol. 2014 Nov 21;3(11):839-43. doi: 10.1021/sb4001504. Epub 2014 Feb 20. PubMed 24933124.
Backbone
  Vector backbone: pICH41276
  Vector type: plant expression
Growth in bacteria
  Bacterial resistance: Spectinomycin, 50 μg/mL
  Growth temperature: 37°C
  Growth strain: DH5alpha
  Copy number: High Copy
Gene/Insert
  Gene/Insert name: 3'UTR, polyadenylation signal/terminator, Atug7 (A. tumefaciens)
  Mutation: BsaI/BbsI sites removed by point-mutation
  Cloning method: Restriction Enzyme; 5′ cloning site BpiI (destroyed during cloning); 3′ cloning site BpiI (destroyed during cloning)
Terms and licenses: Academic/Nonprofit Terms; Industry Terms: Not Available to Industry
Depositor comments: insert can be released with BsaI
How to cite: pICH72400 was a gift from Sylvestre Marillonnet & Nicola Patron (Addgene plasmid # 50338 ; http://n2t.net/addgene:50338 ; RRID:Addgene_50338)
