>Addgene plasmid #50338 | pICH72400 | addgene partial sequence | sequence record 76609 | pBR322ori-F 5'-GGGAAACGCCTGGTATCTTT-3'
ACTTGAGCGTCGATTTTTGTGATGCTCGTCAGGGGGGCGGAGCCTATGGAAAAACGCCAGCAACGCGGCC
TTTTTACGGTTCCTGGCCTTTTGCTGGCCTTTTGCTCACATGTTCTTTCCTGCGTTATCCCCTGATTCTG
TGGATAACCGTATTACCGCCTTTGAGTGAGCTGATACCGCTCGCCGCAGCCGAACGACCGAGCGCAGCGA
GTCAGTGAGCGAGGAAGCGGAAGAGCGCCCAATACGCAAACCGCCTCTCCCCGCGCGTTGGCCGATTCAT
TAATCACTCTGTGGTCTCAGCTTGATCCCCCGTCGACAGCTAGCTATATCATCAATTTATGTATTACACA
TAATATCGCACTCAGTCTTTCATCTACGGCAATGTACCAGCTGATATAATCAGTTATTGAAATATTTCTG
AATTTAAACTTGCATCAATAAATTTATGTTTTTGCTTGGACTATAATACCTGACTTGTTATTTTATCAAT
AAATATTTAAACTATATTTCTTTCAAGATCGCTTGAGACCACGAAGTGGCTCTTCAGTGGACGAAAGGGC
CTCGTGATACGCCTATTTTTATAGGTTAATGTCATGATAATAATGGTTTCTTAGACGTCAGGTGGCACTT
TTCGGGGAAATGTGCGCGGAACCCCTATTTGTTTATTTTTCTAAATACATTCAAATATGTATCCGCTCAT
GAGACAATAACCCTGATAAATGCTTCAATAATATTGAAAAAGGAAGAGTATGCGCTCACGCAACTGGTCC
AGAACCTTGACCGAACGCAGCGGTGGTAACGGCGCAGTGGCGGTTTTCATGGCTTGTTATGACTG
